Addgene plasmid #109376: pEM705 Gst (Cys)
Purpose: GsX chimera with Gαt C-terminus (Pertussis toxin sensitive)
Depositing lab: Robert Lucas. Depositing organization: University of Manchester. Publication: A live cell assay of GPCR coupling allows identification of optogenetic tools for controlling Go and Gi signaling. Ballister ER, Rodgers J, Martial F, Lucas RJ. BMC Biol. 2018 Jan 16;16(1):10. doi: 10.1186/s12915-017-0475-2. PubMed 29338718.
Backbone
  Vector backbone: pEM705
  Backbone size w/o insert (bp): 6002
  Total vector size (bp): 7184
  Vector type: Mammalian Expression
  Selectable markers: Puromycin
Growth in bacteria
  Bacterial resistance: Ampicillin, 100 μg/mL
  Growth temperature: 37°C
  Growth strain: DH5alpha
  Copy number: High Copy
Gene/Insert
  Gene/Insert name: Gst chimera
  Species: H. sapiens (human)
  Insert size (bp): 1182
  Mutation: Cys at position 391 (Pertussis Toxin Sensitive)
  Promoter: CAG
  Tag / fusion protein: None
  Cloning method: Gibson Cloning
  Sequencing primers: 5′ cttctggcgtgtgaccggcggctc; 3′ TTGGCAGAGGGAAAAAGATCTCAGTGG
Terms and licenses: Academic/Nonprofit Terms; Industry Terms: Not Available to Industry
How to cite: pEM705 Gst (Cys) was a gift from Robert Lucas (Addgene plasmid # 109376 ; http://n2t.net/addgene:109376 ; RRID:Addgene_109376)
