[The description below was written by a language model from this plasmid's Addgene catalogue record and pLannotate feature annotations shown in this document.]
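Description:
pEM705 Gst (Cys) is a mammalian expression plasmid built on the pEM705 backbone that encodes a chimeric human G protein alpha subunit. It is propagated in E. coli through a high-copy ColE1/pUC-type origin and an ampicillin resistance gene (β-lactamase with its own promoter). A puromycin N-acetyltransferase cassette allows selection in mammalian cells. The catalogue lists a total size of 7184 bp, while the annotated depositor sequence is 7158 nt, a small discrepancy that the record does not explain.

The payload is an untagged "Gst" chimera of about 1.2 kb. The feature table annotates most of it as human GNAS (Gαs), and the catalogue states that its C-terminus has been replaced with that of Gαt (transducin). Because the extreme C-terminus of a Gα subunit largely determines which receptors it recognises, such a chimera should let receptors that normally couple to Gαt instead drive the Gs output of adenylyl cyclase activation and cAMP production. This version retains the cysteine at position 391, which the record notes makes it sensitive to pertussis toxin.

Expression is driven by the CAG promoter, composed of the CMV enhancer, chicken β-actin promoter and a chimeric β-actin/β-globin intron, and is terminated by a rabbit β-globin polyadenylation signal. The puromycin gene sits directly after a lox2272 site with no annotated promoter, and a loxP site lies downstream of the expression cassette. This arrangement of heterologous lox sites is consistent with Cre recombinase-mediated cassette exchange into a genomic landing site, although the record does not state that use. According to the associated publication title, the construct belongs to a live-cell assay of GPCR coupling used to identify optogenetic tools for controlling Go and Gi signalling.
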