Features (pLannotate 1.2.2; 22 found; start..end, strand, type, name):
     52..100     +  polyA_signal   HSV TK poly(A) signal: herpes simplex virus thymidine kinase polyadenylation signal (Cole and Stacy, 1985)
    191..207     -  polyA_signal   bGH poly(A) signal (fragment): bovine growth hormone polyadenylation signal
    312..345     -  protein_bind   lox2272: Cre-mediated recombination occurs in the 8-bp core sequence (GGATACTT). lox2272 sites are compatible with each other, but incompatible with loxP or loxN sites (Lee and Saito, 1988). Cre recombinase
    350..949     +  CDS            PuroR: puromycin N-acetyltransferase; pac from Streptomyces alboniger; confers resistance to puromycin
    999..1064    +  CDS            dmpM (fragment): DMPM_STRAD - Protein inferred from homology: Swiss-Prot protein existence level 3. From Streptomyces alboniger.
   1091..1202    +  polyA_signal   bGH poly(A) signal: bovine growth hormone polyadenylation signal
   1347..1650    +  enhancer       CMV enhancer: human cytomegalovirus immediate early enhancer
   1652..1929    +  promoter       chicken β-actin promoter: No description available
   1930..2946    +  intron         chimeric intron: chimera between introns from chicken β-actin and rabbit β-globin
   3022..4188    +  CDS            GNAS: GNAS2_HUMAN - Also known as GNAS1, GSP. Experimental evidence at protein level: Swiss-Prot protein existence level 1. Guanine nucleotide-binding proteins (G proteins) function as transducers in numerous signaling pathways controlled by G protein- coupled receptors (GPCRs) (PubMed:17110384). Signaling involves the activation of adenylyl cyclases, resulting in increased levels of the signaling molecule cAMP (PubMed:26206488, PubMed:8702665). GNAS functions downstream of several GPCRs, including beta-adrenergic receptors (PubMed:21488135). Stimulates the Ras signaling pathway via RAPGEF2 (PubMed:
   4220..4297    +  CDS            HBB (fragment): HBB_PONPY - Experimental evidence at transcript level: Swiss-Prot protein existence level 2. Involved in oxygen transport from the lung to the various peripheral tissues. From Pongo pygmaeus (Bornean orangutan).
   4368..4423    +  polyA_signal   β-globin poly(A) signal: rabbit β-globin polyadenylation signal (Gil and Proudfoot, 1987)
   4786..4819    -  protein_bind   loxP: Cre-mediated recombination occurs in the 8-bp core sequence (GCATACAT). Cre recombinase
   4832..4953    +  polyA_signal   SV40 poly(A) signal: SV40 polyadenylation signal
   4972..4990    -  promoter       T3 promoter: promoter for bacteriophage T3 RNA polymerase
   5035..5051    -  protein_bind   lac operator: The lac repressor binds to the lac operator to inhibit transcription in E. coli. This inhibition can be relieved by adding lactose or isopropyl-β-D-thiogalactopyranoside (IPTG). lac repressor encoded by lacI
   5059..5089    -  promoter       lac promoter: promoter for the E. coli lac operon
   5104..5125    -  protein_bind   CAP binding site: CAP binding activates transcription in the presence of cAMP. E. coli catabolite activator protein
   5138..5230    -  CDS            lacI (fragment): lac repressor; lacI; The lac repressor binds to the lac operator to inhibit transcription in E. coli. This inhibition can be relieved by adding lactose or isopropyl-β-D-thiogalactopyranoside (IPTG).
   5413..6001    -  rep_origin     ori: high-copy-number ColE1/pMB1/pBR322/pUC origin of replication
   6172..7032    -  CDS            AmpR: β-lactamase; bla; confers resistance to ampicillin, carbenicillin, and related antibiotics
   7033..7137    -  promoter       AmpR promoter: bla
>Addgene plasmid #109376 | pEM705 Gst (Cys) | depositor full sequence | sequence record 206235 | pEM705 Gst (Cys) sequence 7158 bps
AAGCTTAATAAACACGGAAGGAGACAATACCGGAAGGAACCCGCGCTATGACGGCAATAAAAAGACAGAA
TAAAACGCACGGGTGTTGGGTCGTTTGTTCATAAACGCGGGGTTCGGTCCCAGGGCTGGCACTCTGTCGA
TACCCCACCGAGACCCCATTGGGGCCAATACGCCCGCGTTTCTTCCTTTTCCCCACCCCACCCCCCAAGT
TCGGGTGAAGGCCCAGGGCTCGCAGCCAACGTCGGGGCGGCAGGCCCTGCCATAGCCACTGGCCCCGTGG
GTTAGGGACGGGGTCCCCCATTCGAGAATAAATAACTTCGTATAAAGTATCCTATACGAAGTTATCACCA
TGACCGAGTACAAGCCCACGGTGCGCCTCGCCACCCGCGACGACGTCCCCCGGGCCGTACGCACCCTCGC
CGCCGCGTTCGCCGACTACCCCGCCACGCGCCACACCGTCGACCCGGACCGCCACATCGAGCGGGTCACC
GAGCTGCAAGAACTCTTCCTCACGCGCGTCGGGCTCGACATCGGCAAGGTGTGGGTCGCGGACGACGGCG
CCGCGGTGGCGGTCTGGACCACGCCGGAGAGCGTCGAAGCGGGGGCGGTGTTCGCCGAGATCGGCCCGCG
CATGGCCGAGTTGAGCGGTTCCCGGCTGGCCGCGCAGCAACAGATGGAAGGCCTCCTGGCGCCGCACCGG
CCCAAGGAGCCCGCGTGGTTCCTGGCCACCGTCGGCGTCTCGCCCGACCACCAGGGCAAGGGTCTGGGCA
GCGCCGTCGTGCTCCCCGGAGTGGAGGCGGCCGAGCGCGCCGGGGTGCCCGCCTTCCTGGAGACCTCCGC
GCCCCGCAACCTCCCCTTCTACGAGCGGCTCGGCTTCACCGTCACCGCCGACGTCGAGGTGCCCGAAGGA
CCGCGCACCTGGTGCATGACCCGCAAGCCCGGTGCCTGACGCCCGCCCCACGACCCGCAGCGCCCGACCG
AAAGGAGCGCACGACCCCATGGCTCCGACCGAAGCCGACCCGGGCGGCCCCGCCGACCCCGCACCCGCCC
CCGAGGCCCACCGACTCTAGAGCTCGCTGATCAGCCTCGACTGTGCCTTCTAGTTGCCAGCCATCTGTTG
TTTGCCCCTCCCCCGTGCCTTCCTTGACCCTGGAAGGTGCCACTCCCACTGTCCTTTCCTAATAAAATGA
GGAAATTGCATCGCATTGTCTGAGTAGGTGTCATTCTATTCTGGGGGGTGGGGTGGGGCAGGACAGCAAG
GGGGAGGATTGGGAAGACAATAGCACTAGTTATTAATAGTAATCAATTACGGGGTCATTAGTTCATAGCC
CATATATGGAGTTCCGCGTTACATAACTTACGGTAAATGGCCCGCCTGGCTGACCGCCCAACGACCCCCG
CCCATTGACGTCAATAATGACGTATGTTCCCATAGTAACGCCAATAGGGACTTTCCATTGACGTCAATGG
GTGGAGTATTTACGGTAAACTGCCCACTTGGCAGTACATCAAGTGTATCATATGCCAAGTACGCCCCCTA
TTGACGTCAATGACGGTAAATGGCCCGCCTGGCATTATGCCCAGTACATGACCTTATGGGACTTTCCTAC
TTGGCAGTACATCTACGTATTAGTCATCGCTATTACCATGGTCGAGGTGAGCCCCACGTTCTGCTTCACT
CTCCCCATCTCCCCCCCCTCCCCACCCCCAATTTTGTATTTATTTATTTTTTAATTATTTTGTGCAGCGA
TGGGGGCGGGGGGGGGGGGGGGGCGCGCGCCAGGCGGGGCGGGGCGGGGCGAGGGGCGGGGCGGGGCGAG
GCGGAGAGGTGCGGCGGCAGCCAATCAGAGCGGCGCGCTCCGAAAGTTTCCTTTTATGGCGAGGCGGCGG
CGGCGGCGGCCCTATAAAAAGCGAAGCGCGCGGCGGGCGGGAGTCGCTGCGCGCTGCCTTCGCCCCGTGC
CCCGCTCCGCCGCCGCCTCGCGCCGCCCGCCCCGGCTCTGACTGACCGCGTTACTCCCACAGGTGAGCGG
GCGGGACGGCCCTTCTCCTCCGGGCTGTAATTAGCGCTTGGTTTAATGACGGCTTGTTTCTTTTCTGTGG
CTGCGTGAAAGCCTTGAGGGGCTCCGGGAGGGCCCTTTGTGCGGGGGGAGCGGCTCGGGGGGTGCGTGCG
TGTGTGTGTGCGTGGGGAGCGCCGCGTGCGGCTCCGCGCTGCCCGGCGGCTGTGAGCGCTGCGGGCGCGG
CGCGGGGCTTTGTGCGCTCCGCAGTGTGCGCGAGGGGAGCGCGGCCGGGGGCGGTGCCCCGCGGTGCGGG
GGGGGCTGCGAGGGGAACAAAGGCTGCGTGCGGGGTGTGTGCGTGGGGGGGTGAGCAGGGGGTGTGGGCG
CGTCGGTCGGGCTGCAACCCCCCCTGCACCCCCCTCCCCGAGTTGCTGAGCACGGCCCGGCTTCGGGTGC
GGGGCTCCGTACGGGGCGTGGCGCGGGGCTCGCCGTGCCGGGCGGGGGGTGGCGGCAGGTGGGGGTGCCG
GGCGGGGCGGGGCCGCCTCGGGCCGGGGAGGGCTCGGGGGAGGGGCGCGGCGGCCCCCGGAGCGCCGGCG
GCTGTCGAGGCGCGGCGAGCCGCAGCCATTGCCTTTTATGGTAATCGTGCGAGAGGGCGCAGGGACTTCC
TTTGTCCCAAATCTGTGCGGAGCCGAAATCTGGGAGGCGCCGCCGCACCCCCTCTAGCGGGCGCGGGGCG
AAGCGGTGCGGCGCCGGCAGGAAGGAAATGGGCGGGGAGGGCCTTCGTGCGTCGCCGCGCCGCCGTCCCC
TTCTCCCTCTCCAGCCTCGGGGCTGTCCGCGGGGGGACGGCTGCCTTCGGGGGGGACGGGGCAGGGCGGG
GTTCGGCTTCTGGCGTGTGACCGGCGGCTCTAGAGCCTCTGCTAACCATGTTCATGCCTTCTTCTTTTTC
CTACAGCTCCTGGGCAACGTGCTGGTTATTGTGCTGTCTCATCATTTTGGCAAAGAATTGCTCGACCACC
GGCGCGCCACCATGGGCTGCCTCGGGAACAGTAAGACCGAGGACCAGCGCAACGAGGAGAAGGCGCAGCG
TGAGGCCAACAAAAAGATCGAGAAGCAGCTGCAGAAGGACAAGCAGGTCTACCGGGCCACGCACCGCCTG
CTGCTGCTGGGTGCTGGAGAATCTGGTAAAAGCACCATTGTGAAGCAGATGAGGATCCTGCATGTTAATG
GGTTTAATGGAGAGGGCGGCGAAGAGGACCCGCAGGCTGCAAGGAGCAACAGCGATGGTGAGAAGGCAAC
CAAAGTGCAGGACATCAAAAACAACCTGAAAGAGGCGATTGAAACCATTGTGGCCGCCATGAGCAACCTG
GTGCCCCCCGTGGAGCTGGCCAACCCCGAGAACCAGTTCAGAGTGGACTACATTCTGAGTGTGATGAACG
TGCCTGACTTTGACTTCCCTCCCGAATTCTATGAGCATGCCAAGGCTCTGTGGGAGGATGAAGGAGTGCG
TGCCTGCTACGAACGCTCCAACGAGTACCAGCTGATTGACTGTGCCCAGTACTTCCTGGACAAGATCGAC
GTGATCAAGCAGGCTGACTATGTGCCGAGCGATCAGGACCTGCTTCGCTGCCGTGTCCTGACTTCTGGAA
TCTTTGAGACCAAGTTCCAGGTGGACAAAGTCAACTTCCACATGTTTGACGTGGGTGGCCAGCGCGATGA
ACGCCGCAAGTGGATCCAGTGCTTCAACGATGTGACTGCCATCATCTTCGTGGTGGCCAGCAGCAGCTAC
AACATGGTCATCCGGGAGGACAACCAGACCAACCGCCTGCAGGAGGCTCTGAACCTCTTCAAGAGCATCT
GGAACAACAGATGGCTGCGCACCATCTCTGTGATCCTGTTCCTCAACAAGCAAGATCTGCTCGCTGAGAA
AGTCCTTGCTGGGAAATCGAAGATTGAGGACTACTTTCCAGAATTTGCTCGCTACACTACTCCTGAGGAT
GCTACTCCCGAGCCCGGAGAGGACCCACGCGTGACCCGGGCCAAGTACTTCATTCGAGATGAGTTTCTGA
GGATCAGCACTGCCAGTGGAGATGGGCGTCACTACTGCTACCCTCATTTCACCTGCGCTGTGGACACTGA
GAACATCCGCCGTGTGTTCAACGACTGCCGTGACATCATCATCAAGGAGAACCTCAAAGACTGTGGCCTC
TTCTGACTCGAGGCGGCCGCAATTCACTCCTCAGGTGCAGGCTGCCTATCAGAAGGTGGTGGCTGGTGTG
GCCAATGCCCTGGCTCACAAATACCACTGAGATCTTTTTCCCTCTGCCAAAAATTATGGGGACATCATGA
AGCCCCTTGAGCATCTGACTTCTGGCTAATAAAGGAAATTTATTTTCATTGCAATAGTGTGTTGGAATTT
TTTGTGTCTCTCACTCGGAAGGACATATGGGAGGGCAAATCATTTAAAACATCAGAATGAGTATTTGGTT
TAGAGTTTGGCAACATATGCCCATATGCTGGCTGCCATGAACAAAGGTTGGCTATAAAGAGGTCATCAGT
ATATGAAACAGCCCCCTGCTGTCCATTCCTTATTCCATAGAAAAGCCTTGACTTGAGGTTAGATTTTTTT
TATATTTTGTTTTGTGTTATTTTTTTCTTTAACATCCCTAAAATTTTCCTTACATGTTTTACTAGCCAGA
TTTTTCCTCCTCTCCTGACTACTCCCAGTCATAGCTGTCCCTCTTCTCTTATGAAGATCCCTCGACCTGA
GCGTCGAGCTAGCATATGGATCCATATAACTTCGTATAATGTATGCTATACGAAGTTATTACGATACCGT
CAACTTGTTTATTGCAGCTTATAATGGTTACAAATAAAGCAATAGCATCACAAATTTCACAAATAAAGCA
TTTTTTTCACTGCATTCTAGTTGTGGTTTGTCCAAACTCATCAATGTATCTTAGGTACCCAGCTTTTGTT
CCCTTTAGTGAGGGTTAATTGCGCGCTTGGCGTAATCATGGTCATAGCTGTTTCCTGTGTGAAATTGTTA
TCCGCTCACAATTCCACACAACATACGAGCCGGAAGCATAAAGTGTAAAGCCTGGGGTGCCTAATGAGTG
AGCTAACTCACATTAATTGCGTTGCGCTCACTGCCCGCTTTCCAGTCGGGAAACCTGTCGTGCCAGCTGC
ATTAATGAATCGGCCAACGCGCGGGGAGAGGCGGTTTGCGTATTGGGCGCTCTTCCGCTTCCTCGCTCAC
TGACTCGCTGCGCTCGGTCGTTCGGCTGCGGCGAGCGGTATCAGCTCACTCAAAGGCGGTAATACGGTTA
TCCACAGAATCAGGGGATAACGCAGGAAAGAACATGTGAGCAAAAGGCCAGCAAAAGGCCAGGAACCGTA
AAAAGGCCGCGTTGCTGGCGTTTTTCCATAGGCTCCGCCCCCCTGACGAGCATCACAAAAATCGACGCTC
AAGTCAGAGGTGGCGAAACCCGACAGGACTATAAAGATACCAGGCGTTTCCCCCTGGAAGCTCCCTCGTG
CGCTCTCCTGTTCCGACCCTGCCGCTTACCGGATACCTGTCCGCCTTTCTCCCTTCGGGAAGCGTGGCGC
TTTCTCATAGCTCACGCTGTAGGTATCTCAGTTCGGTGTAGGTCGTTCGCTCCAAGCTGGGCTGTGTGCA
CGAACCCCCCGTTCAGCCCGACCGCTGCGCCTTATCCGGTAACTATCGTCTTGAGTCCAACCCGGTAAGA
CACGACTTATCGCCACTGGCAGCAGCCACTGGTAACAGGATTAGCAGAGCGAGGTATGTAGGCGGTGCTA
CAGAGTTCTTGAAGTGGTGGCCTAACTACGGCTACACTAGAAGAACAGTATTTGGTATCTGCGCTCTGCT
GAAGCCAGTTACCTTCGGAAAAAGAGTTGGTAGCTCTTGATCCGGCAAACAAACCACCGCTGGTAGCGGT
GGTTTTTTTGTTTGCAAGCAGCAGATTACGCGCAGAAAAAAAGGATCTCAAGAAGATCCTTTGATCTTTT
CTACGGGGTCTGACGCTCAGTGGAACGAAAACTCACGTTAAGGGATTTTGGTCATGAGATTATCAAAAAG
GATCTTCACCTAGATCCTTTTAAATTAAAAATGAAGTTTTAAATCAATCTAAAGTATATATGAGTAAACT
TGGTCTGACAGTTACCAATGCTTAATCAGTGAGGCACCTATCTCAGCGATCTGTCTATTTCGTTCATCCA
TAGTTGCCTGACTCCCCGTCGTGTAGATAACTACGATACGGGAGGGCTTACCATCTGGCCCCAGTGCTGC
AATGATACCGCGAGACCCACGCTCACCGGCTCCAGATTTATCAGCAATAAACCAGCCAGCCGGAAGGGCC
GAGCGCAGAAGTGGTCCTGCAACTTTATCCGCCTCCATCCAGTCTATTAATTGTTGCCGGGAAGCTAGAG
TAAGTAGTTCGCCAGTTAATAGTTTGCGCAACGTTGTTGCCATTGCTACAGGCATCGTGGTGTCACGCTC
GTCGTTTGGTATGGCTTCATTCAGCTCCGGTTCCCAACGATCAAGGCGAGTTACATGATCCCCCATGTTG
TGCAAAAAAGCGGTTAGCTCCTTCGGTCCTCCGATCGTTGTCAGAAGTAAGTTGGCCGCAGTGTTATCAC
TCATGGTTATGGCAGCACTGCATAATTCTCTTACTGTCATGCCATCCGTAAGATGCTTTTCTGTGACTGG
TGAGTACTCAACCAAGTCATTCTGAGAATAGTGTATGCGGCGACCGAGTTGCTCTTGCCCGGCGTCAATA
CGGGATAATACCGCGCCACATAGCAGAACTTTAAAAGTGCTCATCATTGGAAAACGTTCTTCGGGGCGAA
AACTCTCAAGGATCTTACCGCTGTTGAGATCCAGTTCGATGTAACCCACTCGTGCACCCAACTGATCTTC
AGCATCTTTTACTTTCACCAGCGTTTCTGGGTGAGCAAAAACAGGAAGGCAAAATGCCGCAAAAAAGGGA
ATAAGGGCGACACGGAAATGTTGAATACTCATACTCTTCCTTTTTCAATATTATTGAAGCATTTATCAGG
GTTATTGTCTCATGAGCGGATACATATTTGAATGTATTTAGAAAAATAAACAAATAGGGGTTCCGCGCAC
ATTTCCCCGAAAAGTGCC
