>Addgene plasmid #109376 | pEM705 Gst (Cys) | addgene partial sequence | sequence record 210403 | Addgene Partial NGS Result
GAGGCGGAGAGGTGCGGCGGCAGCCAATCAGAGCGGCGCGCTCCGAAAGTTTCCTTTTATGGCGAGGCGG
CGGCGGCGGCGGCCCTATAAAAAGCGAAGCGCGCGGCGGGCGGGAGTCGCTGCGCGCTGCCTTCGCCCCG
TGCCCCGCTCCGCCGCCGCCTCGCGCCGCCCGCCCCGGCTCTGACTGACCGCGTTACTCCCACAGGTGAG
CGGGCGGGACGGCCCTTCTCCTCCGGGCTGTAATTAGCGCTTGGTTTAATGACGGCTTGTTTCTTTTCTG
TGGCTGCGTGAAAGCCTTGAGGGGCTCCGGGAGGGCCCTTTGTGCGGGGGGAGCGGCTCGGGGGGTGCGT
GCGTGTGTGTGTGCGTGGGGAGCGCCGCGTGCGGCTCCGCGCTGCCCGGCGGCTGTGAGCGCTGCGGGCG
CGGCGCGGGGCTTTGTGCGCTCCGCAGTGTGCGCGAGGGGAGCGCGGCCGGGGGCGGTGCCCCGCGGTGC
GGGGGGGGCTGCGAGGGGAACAAAGGCTGCGTGCGGGGTGTGTGCGTGGGGGGGTGAGCAGGGGGTGTGG
GCGCGTCGGTCGGGCTGCAACCCCCCCTGCACCCCCCTCCCCGAGTTGCTGAGCACGGCCCGGCTTCGGG
TGCGGGGCTCCGTACGGGGCGTGGCGCGGGGCTCGCCGTGCCGGGCGGGGGGTGGCGGCAGGTGGGGGTG
CCGGGCGGGGCGGGGCCGCCTCGGGCCGGGGAGGGCTCGGGGGAGGGGCGCGGCGGCCCCCGGAGCGCCG
GCGGCTGTCGAGGCGCGGCGAGCCGCAGCCATTGCCTTTTATGGTAATCGTGCGAGAGGGCGCAGGGACT
TCCTTTGTCCCAAATCTGTGCGGAGCCGAAATCTGGGAGGCGCCGCCGCACCCCCTCTAGCGGGCGCGGG
GCGAAGCGGTGCGGCGCCGGCAGGAAGGAAATGGGCGGGGAGGGCCTTCGTGCGTCGCCGCGCCGCCGTC
CCCTTCTCCCTCTCCAGCCTCGGGGCTGTCCGCGGGGGGACGGCTGCCTTCGGGGGGGACGGGGCAGGGC
GGGGTTCGGCTTCTGGCGTGTGACCGGCGGCTCTAGAGCCTCTGCTAACCATGTTCATGCCTTCTTCTTT
TTCCTACAGCTCCTGGGCAACGTGCTGGTTATTGTGCTGTCTCATCATTTTGGCAAAGAATTGCTCGACC
ACCGGCGCGCCACCATGGGCTGCCTCGGGAACAGTAAGACCGAGGACCAGCGCAACGAGGAGAAGGCGCA
GCGTGAGGCCAACAAAAAGATCGAGAAGCAGCTGCAGAAGGACAAGCAGGTCTACCGGGCCACGCACCGC
CTGCTGCTGCTGGGTGCTGGAGAATCTGGTAAAAGCACCATTGTGAAGCAGATGAGGATCCTGCATGTTA
ATGGGTTTAATGGAGAGGGCGGCGAAGAGGACCCGCAGGCTGCAAGGAGCAACAGCGATGGTGAGAAGGC
AACCAAAGTGCAGGACATCAAAAACAACCTGAAAGAGGCGATTGAAACCATTGTGGCCGCCATGAGCAAC
CTGGTGCCCCCCGTGGAGCTGGCCAACCCCGAGAACCAGTTCAGAGTGGACTACATTCTGAGTGTGATGA
ACGTGCCTGACTTTGACTTCCCTCCCGAATTCTATGAGCATGCCAAGGCTCTGTGGGAGGATGAAGGAGT
GCGTGCCTGCTACGAACGCTCCAACGAGTACCAGCTGATTGACTGTGCCCAGTACTTCCTGGACAAGATC
GACGTGATCAAGCAGGCTGACTATGTGCCGAGCGATCAGGACCTGCTTCGCTGCCGTGTCCTGACTTCTG
GAATCTTTGAGACCAAGTTCCAGGTGGACAAAGTCAACTTCCACATGTTTGACGTGGGTGGCCAGCGCGA
TGAACGCCGCAAGTGGATCCAGTGCTTCAACGATGTGACTGCCATCATCTTCGTGGTGGCCAGCAGCAGC
TACAACATGGTCATCCGGGAGGACAACCAGACCAACCGCCTGCAGGAGGCTCTGAACCTCTTCAAGAGCA
TCTGGAACAACAGATGGCTGCGCACCATCTCTGTGATCCTGTTCCTCAACAAGCAAGATCTGCTCGCTGA
GAAAGTCCTTGCTGGGAAATCGAAGATTGAGGACTACTTTCCAGAATTTGCTCGCTACACTACTCCTGAG
GATGCTACTCCCGAGCCCGGAGAGGACCCACGCGTGACCCGGGCCAAGTACTTCATTCGAGATGAGTTTC
TGAGGATCAGCACTGCCAGTGGAGATGGGCGTCACTACTGCTACCCTCATTTCACCTGCGCTGTGGACAC
TGAGAACATCCGCCGTGTGTTCAACGACTGCCGTGACATCATCATCAAGGAGAACCTCAAAGACTGTGGC
CTCTTCTGACTCGAGGCGGCCGCAATTCACTCCTCAGGTGCAGGCTGCCTATCAGAAGGTGGTGGCTGGT
GTGGCCAATGCCCTGGCTCACAAATACCACTGAGATCTTTTTCCCTCTGCCAAAAATTATGGGGACATCA
TGAAGCCCCTTGAGCATCTGACTTCTGGCTAATAAAGGAAATTTATTTTCATTGCAATAGTGTGTTGGAA
TTTTTTGTGTCTCTCACTCGGAAGGACATATGGGAGGGCAAATCATTTAAAACATCAGAATGAGTATTTG
GTTTAGAGTTTGGCAACATATGCCCATATGCTGGCTGCCATGAACAAAGGTTGGCTATAAAGAGGTCATC
AGTATATGAAACAGCCCCCTGCTGTCCATTCCTTATTCCATAGAAAAGCCTTGACTTGAGGTTAGATTTT
TTTTATATTTTGTTTTGTGTTATTTTTTTCTTTAACATCCCTAAAATTTTCCTTACATGTTTTACTAGCC
AGATTTTTCCTCCTCTCCTGACTACTCCCAGTCATAGCTGTCCCTCTTCTCTTATGGAGATCCCTCGACC
TGCACCGTCGAGCTAGCATATGGATCCATATAACTTCGTATAATGTATGCTATACGAAGTTATTACGATA
CCGTCAACTTGTTTATTGCAGCTTATAATGGTTACAAATAAAGCAATAGCATCACAAATTTCACAAATAA
AGCATTTTTTTCACTGCATTCTAGTTGTGGTTTGTCCAAACTCATCAATGTATCTTAGGTACCCAGCTTT
TGTTCCCTTTAGTGAGGGTTAATTGCGCGCTTGGCGTAATCATGGTCATAGCTGTTTCCTGTGTGAAATT
GTTATCCGCTCACAATTCCACACAACATACGAGCCGGAAGCATAAAGTGTAAAGCCTGGGGTGCCTAATG
AGTGAGCTAACTCACATTAATTGCGTTGCGCTCACTGCCCGCTTTCCAGTCGGGAAACCTGTCGTGCCAG
CTGCATTAATGAATCGGCCAACGCGCGGGGAGAGGCGGTTTGCGTATTGGGCGCTCTTCCGCTTCCTCGC
TCACTGACTCGCTGCGCTCGGTCGTTCGGCTGCGGCGAGCGGTATCAGCTCACTCAAAGGCGGTAATACG
GTTATCCACAGAATCAGGGGATAACGCAGGAAAGAACATGTGAGCAAAAGGCCAGCAAAAGGCCAGGAAC
CGTAAAAAGGCCGCGTTGCTGGCGTTTTTCCATAGGCTCCGCCCCCCTGACGAGCATCACAAAAATCGAC
GCTCAAGTCAGAGGTGGCGAAACCCGACAGGACTATAAAGATACCAGGCGTTTCCCCCTGGAAGCTCCCT
CGTGCGCTCTCCTGTTCCGACCCTGCCGCTTACCGGATACCTGTCCGCCTTTCTCCCTTCGGGAAGCGTG
GCGCTTTCTCATAGCTCACGCTGTAGGTATCTCAGTTCGGTGTAGGTCGTTCGCTCCAAGCTGGGCTGTG
TGCACGAACCCCCCGTTCAGCCCGACCGCTGCGCCTTATCCGGTAACTATCGTCTTGAGTCCAACCCGGT
AAGACACGACTTATCGCCACTGGCAGCAGCCACTGGTAACAGGATTAGCAGAGCGAGGTATGTAGGCGGT
GCTACAGAGTTCTTGAAGTGGTGGCCTAACTACGGCTACACTAGAAGAACAGTATTTGGTATCTGCGCTC
TGCTGAAGCCAGTTACCTTCGGAAAAAGAGTTGGTAGCTCTTGATCCGGCAAACAAACCACCGCTGGTAG
CGGTGGTTTTTTTGTTTGCAAGCAGCAGATTACGCGCAGAAAAAAAGGATCTCAAGAAGATCCTTTGATC
TTTTCTACGGGGTCTGACGCTCAGTGGAACGAAAACTCACGTTAAGGGATTTTGGTCATGAGATTATCAA
AAAGGATCTTCACCTAGATCCTTTTAAATTAAAAATGAAGTTTTAAATCAATCTAAAGTATATATGAGTA
AACTTGGTCTGACAGTTACCAATGCTTAATCAGTGAGGCACCTATCTCAGCGATCTGTCTATTTCGTTCA
TCCATAGTTGCCTGACTCCCCGTCGTGTAGATAACTACGATACGGGAGGGCTTACCATCTGGCCCCAGTG
CTGCAATGATACCGCGAGACCCACGCTCACCGGCTCCAGATTTATCAGCAATAAACCAGCCAGCCGGAAG
GGCCGAGCGCAGAAGTGGTCCTGCAACTTTATCCGCCTCCATCCAGTCTATTAATTGTTGCCGGGAAGCT
AGAGTAAGTAGTTCGCCAGTTAATAGTTTGCGCAACGTTGTTGCCATTGCTACAGGCATCGTGGTGTCAC
GCTCGTCGTTTGGTATGGCTTCATTCAGCTCCGGTTCCCAACGATCAAGGCGAGTTACATGATCCCCCAT
GTTGTGCAAAAAAGCGGTTAGCTCCTTCGGTCCTCCGATCGTTGTCAGAAGTAAGTTGGCCGCAGTGTTA
TCACTCATGGTTATGGCAGCACTGCATAATTCTCTTACTGTCATGCCATCCGTAAGATGCTTTTCTGTGA
CTGGTGAGTACTCAACCAAGTCATTCTGAGAATAGTGTATGCGGCGACCGAGTTGCTCTTGCCCGGCGTC
AATACGGGATAATACCGCGCCACATAGCAGAACTTTAAAAGTGCTCATCATTGGAAAACGTTCTTCGGGG
CGAAAACTCTCAAGGATCTTACCGCTGTTGAGATCCAGTTCGATGTAACCCACTCGTGCACCCAACTGAT
CTTCAGCATCTTTTACTTTCACCAGCGTTTCTGGGTGAGCAAAAACAGGAAGGCAAAATGCCGCAAAAAA
GGGAATAAGGGCGACACGGAAATGTTGAATACTCATACTCTTCCTTTTTCAATATTATTGAAGCATTTAT
CAGGGTTATTGTCTCATGAGCGGATACATATTTGAATGTATTTAGAAAAATAAACAAATAGGGGTTCCGC
GCACATTTCCCCGAAAAGTGCCAAGCTTAATAAACACGGAAGGAGACAATACCGGAAGGAACCCGCGCTA
TGACGGCAATAAAAAGACAGAATAAAACGCACGGGTGTTGGGTCGTTTGTTCATAAACGCGGGGTTCGGT
CCCAGGGCTGGCACTCTGTCGATACCCCACCGAGACCCCATTGGGGCCAATACGCCCGCGTTTCTTCCTT
TTCCCCACCCCACCCCCCAAGTTCGGGTGAAGGCCCAGGGCTCGCAGCCAACGTCGGGGCGGCAGGCCCT
GCCATAGCCACTGGCCCCGTGGGTTAGGGACGGGGTCCCCCATTCGAGAATAAATAACTTCGTATAAAGT
ATCCTATACGAAGTTATCACCATGACCGAGTACAAGCCCACGGTGCGCCTCGCCACCCGCGACGACGTCC
CCCGGGCCGTACGCACCCTCGCCGCCGCGTTCGCCGACTACCCCGCCACGCGCCACACCGTCGACCCGGA
CCGCCACATCGAGCGGGTCACCGAGCTGCAAGAACTCTTCCTCACGCGCGTCGGGCTCGACATCGGCAAG
GTGTGGGTCGCGGACGACGGCGCCGCGGTGGCGGTCTGGACCACGCCGGAGAGCGTCGAAGCGGGGGCGG
TGTTCGCCGAGATCGGCCCGCGCATGGCCGAGTTGAGCGGTTCCCGGCTGGCCGCGCAGCAACAGATGGA
AGGCCTCCTGGCGCCGCACCGGCCCAAGGAGCCCGCGTGGTTCCTGGCCACCGTCGGCGTCTCGCCCGAC
CACCAGGGCAAGGGTCTGGGCAGCGCCGTCGTGCTCCCCGGAGTGGAGGCGGCCGAGCGCGCCGGGGTGC
CCGCCTTCCTGGAGACCTCCGCGCCCCGCAACCTCCCCTTCTACGAGCGGCTCGGCTTCACCGTCACCGC
CGACGTCGAGGTGCCCGAAGGACCGCGCACCTGGTGCATGACCCGCAAGCCCGGTGCCTGACGCCCGCCC
CACGACCCGCAGCGCCCGACCGAAAGGAGCGCACGACCCCATGGCTCCGACCGAAGCCACCCGGGGCGGC
CCCGCCGACCCCGCACCCGCCCCCGAGGCCCACCGACTCTAGAGCTCGCTGATCAGCCTCGACTGTGCCT
TCTAGTTGCCAGCCATCTGTTGTTTGCCCCTCCCCCGTGCCTTCCTTGACCCTGGAAGGTGCCACTCCCA
CTGTCCTTTCCTAATAAAATGAGGAAATTGCATCGCATTGTCTGAGTAGGTGTCATTCTATTCTGGGGGG
TGGGGTGGGGCAGGACAGCAAGGGGGAGGATTGGGAAGACAATAGCACTAGTTATTAATAGTAATCAATT
ACGGGGTCATTAGTTCATAGCCCATATATGGAGTTCCGCGTTACATAACTTACGGTAAATGGCCCGCCTG
GCTGACCGCCCAACGACCCCCGCCCATTGACGTCAATAATGACGTATGTTCCCATAGTAACGCCAATAGG
GACTTTCCATTGACGTCAATGGGTGGAGTATTTACGGTAAACTGCCCACTTGGCAGTACATCAAGTGTAT
CATATGCCAAGTACGCCCCCTATTGACGTCAATGACGGTAAATGGCCCGCCTGGCATTATGCCCAGTACA
TGACCTTATGGGACTTTCCTACTTGGCAGTACATCTACGTATTAGTCATCGCTATTACCATGGTCGAGGT
GAGCCCCACGTTCTGCTTCACTCTCCCCATCTCCCCCCCCTCCCCACCCCCAATTTTGTATTTATTTATT
TTTTAATTATTTTGTGCAGCGATGGGGGCGGGGGGGGGG
